>Addgene plasmid #190618 | MYC-PGK-blast | addgene full sequence | sequence record 372998 | Addgene NGS Result
TTAATGTAGTCTTATGCAATACTCTTGTAGTCTTGCAACATGGTAACGATGAGTTAGCAACATGCCTTAC
AAGGAGAGAAAAAGCACCGTGCATGCCGATTGGTGGAAGTAAGGTGGTACGATCGTGCCTTATTAGGAAG
GCAACAGACGGGTCTGACATGGATTGGACGAACCACTGAATTGCCGCATTGCAGAGATATTGTATTTAAG
TGCCTAGCTCGATACATAAACGGGTCTCTCTGGTTAGACCAGATCTGAGCCTGGGAGCTCTCTGGCTAAC
TAGGGAACCCACTGCTTAAGCCTCAATAAAGCTTGCCTTGAGTGCTTCAAGTAGTGTGTGCCCGTCTGTT
GTGTGACTCTGGTAACTAGAGATCCCTCAGACCCTTTTAGTCAGTGTGGAAAATCTCTAGCAGTGGCGCC
CGAACAGGGACTTGAAAGCGAAAGGGAAACCAGAGGAGCTCTCTCGACGCAGGACTCGGCTTGCTGAAGC
GCGCACGGCAAGAGGCGAGGGGCGGCGACTGGTGAGTACGCCAAAAATTTTGACTAGCGGAGGCTAGAAG
GAGAGAGATGGGTGCGAGAGCGTCAGTATTAAGCGGGGGAGAATTAGATCGCGATGGGAAAAAATTCGGT
TAAGGCCAGGGGGAAAGAAAAAATATAAATTAAAACATATAGTATGGGCAAGCAGGGAGCTAGAACGATT
CGCAGTTAATCCTGGCCTGTTAGAAACATCAGAAGGCTGTAGACAAATACTGGGACAGCTACAACCATCC
CTTCAGACAGGATCAGAAGAACTTAGATCATTATATAATACAGTAGCAACCCTCTATTGTGTGCATCAAA
GGATAGAGATAAAAGACACCAAGGAAGCTTTAGACAAGATAGAGGAAGAGCAAAACAAAAGTAAGACCAC
CGCACAGCAAGCGGCCGCTGATCTTCAGACCTGGAGGAGGAGATATGAGGGACAATTGGAGAAGTGAATT
ATATAAATATAAAGTAGTAAAAATTGAACCATTAGGAGTAGCACCCACCAAGGCAAAGAGAAGAGTGGTG
CAGAGAGAAAAAAGAGCAGTGGGAATAGGAGCTTTGTTCCTTGGGTTCTTGGGAGCAGCAGGAAGCACTA
TGGGCGCAGCGTCAATGACGCTGACGGTACAGGCCAGACAATTATTGTCTGGTATAGTGCAGCAGCAGAA
CAATTTGCTGAGGGCTATTGAGGCGCAACAGCATCTGTTGCAACTCACAGTCTGGGGCATCAAGCAGCTC
CAGGCAAGAATCCTGGCTGTGGAAAGATACCTAAAGGATCAACAGCTCCTGGGGATTTGGGGTTGCTCTG
GAAAACTCATTTGCACCACTGCTGTGCCTTGGAATGCTAGTTGGAGTAATAAATCTCTGGAACAGATTTG
GAATCACACGACCTGGATGGAGTGGGACAGAGAAATTAACAATTACACAAGCTTAATACACTCCTTAATT
GAAGAATCGCAAAACCAGCAAGAAAAGAATGAACAAGAATTATTGGAATTAGATAAATGGGCAAGTTTGT
GGAATTGGTTTAACATAACAAATTGGCTGTGGTATATAAAATTATTCATAATGATAGTAGGAGGCTTGGT
AGGTTTAAGAATAGTTTTTGCTGTACTTTCTATAGTGAATAGAGTTAGGCAGGGATATTCACCATTATCG
TTTCAGACCCACCTCCCAACCCCGAGGGGACCCAGACCACAATTTTAAAAGAAAAGGGGGGATTGGGGGG
TACAGTGCAGGGGAAAGAATAGTAGACATAATAGCAACAGACATACAAACTAAAGAATTACAAAAACAAA
TTACAAAAATTCAAAATTTTCGGGTTTATTACAGGGACAGCAGAGATCCACTTTGGCGCCGGCTCGAGTG
GCTCCGGTGCCCGTCAGTGGGCAGAGCGCACATCGCCCACAGTCCCCGAGAAGTTGGGGGGAGGGGTCGG
CAATTGAACCGGTGCCTAGAGAAGGTGGCGCGGGGTAAACTGGGAAAGTGATGTCGTGTACTGGCTCCGC
CTTTTTCCCGAGGGTGGGGGAGAACCGTATATAAGTGCAGTAGTCGCCGTGAACGTTCTTTTTCGCAACG
GGTTTGCCGCCAGAACACAGGTGTCGTGACGCGGGATCCGCCACCATGGATTACAAAGACGATGACGATA
AGCTGGATTTTTTTCGGGTAGTGGAAAACCAGCAGCCTCCCGCGACGATGCCCCTCAACGTTAGCTTCAC
CAACAGGAACTATGACCTCGACTACGACTCGGTGCAGCCGTATTTCTACTGCGACGAGGAGGAGAACTTC
TACCAGCAGCAGCAGCAGAGCGAGCTGCAGCCCCCGGCGCCCAGCGAGGATATCTGGAAGAAATTCGAGC
TGCTGCCCACCCCGCCCCTGTCCCCTAGCCGCCGCTCCGGGCTCTGCTCGCCCTCCTACGTTGCGGTCAC
ACCCTTCTCCCTTCGGGGAGACAACGACGGCGGTGGCGGGAGCTTCTCCACGGCCGACCAGCTGGAGATG
GTGACCGAGCTGCTGGGAGGAGACATGGTGAACCAGAGTTTCATCTGCGACCCGGACGACGAGACCTTCA
TCAAAAACATCATCATCCAGGACTGTATGTGGAGCGGCTTCTCGGCCGCCGCCAAGCTCGTCTCAGAGAA
GCTGGCCTCCTACCAGGCTGCGCGCAAAGACAGCGGCAGCCCGAACCCCGCCCGCGGCCACAGCGTCTGC
TCCACCTCCAGCTTGTACCTGCAGGATCTGAGCGCCGCCGCCTCAGAGTGCATCGACCCCTCGGTGGTCT
TCCCCTACCCTCTCAACGACAGCAGCTCGCCCAAGTCCTGCGCCTCGCAAGACTCCAGCGCCTTCTCTCC
GTCCTCGGATTCTCTGCTCTCCTCGACGGAGTCCTCCCCGCAGGGCAGCCCCGAGCCCCTGGTGCTCCAT
GAGGAGACACCGCCCACCACCAGCAGCGACTCTGAGGAGGAACAAGAAGATGAGGAAGAAATCGATGTTG
TTTCTGTGGAAAAGAGGCAGGCTCCTGGCAAAAGGTCAGAGTCTGGATCACCTTCTGCTGGAGGCCACAG
CAAACCTCCTCACAGCCCACTGGTCCTCAAGAGGTGCCACGTCTCCACACATCAGCACAACTACGCAGCG
CCTCCCTCCACTCGGAAGGACTATCCTGCTGCCAAGAGGGTCAAGTTGGACAGTGTCAGAGTCCTGAGAC
AGATCAGCAACAACCGAAAATGCACCAGCCCCAGGTCCTCGGACACCGAGGAGAATGTCAAGAGGCGAAC
ACACAACGTCTTGGAGCGCCAGAGGAGGAACGAGCTAAAACGGAGCTTTTTTGCCCTGCGTGACCAGATC
CCGGAGTTGGAAAACAATGAAAAGGCCCCCAAGGTAGTTATCCTTAAAAAAGCCACAGCATACATCCTGT
CCGTCCAAGCAGAGGAGCAAAAGCTCATTTCTGAAGAGGACTTGTTGCGGAAACGACGAGAACAGTTGAA
ACACAAACTTGAACAGCTACGGAACTCTTGTGCGTGATAAACGAATTCTACCGGGTAGGGGAGGCGCTTT
TCCCAAGGCAGTCTGGAGCATGCGCTTTAGCAGCCCCGCTGGGCACTTGGCGCTACACAAGTGGCCTCTG
GCCTCGCACACATTCCACATCCACCGGTAGGCGCCAACCGGCTCCGTTCTTTGGTGGCCCCTTCGCGCCA
CCTTCTACTCCTCCCCTAGTCAGGAAGTTCCCCCCCGCCCCGCAGCTCGCGTCGTGCAGGACGTGACAAA
TGGAAGTAGCACGTCTCACTAGTCTCGTGCAGATGGACAGCACCGCTGAGCAATGGAAGCGGGTAGGCCT
TTGGGGCAGCGGCCAATAGCAGCTTTGCTCCTTCGCTTTCTGGGCTCAGGGGCGGGCTCAGGGGCGGGGC
GGGCGCCCGAAGGTCCTCCGGAGGCCCGGCATTCTGCACGCTTCAAAAGCGCACGTCTGCCGCGCTGTTC
TCCTCTTCCTCATCTCCGGGCCTTTCGACCTGCAGCCCAAGCTTGCCACCATGGCCAAGCCTTTGTCTCA
AGAAGAATCCACCCTCATTGAAAGAGCAACGGCTACAATCAACAGCATCCCCATCTCTGAAGACTACAGC
GTCGCCAGCGCAGCTCTCTCTAGCGACGGCCGCATCTTCACTGGTGTCAATGTATATCATTTTACTGGGG
GACCTTGTGCAGAACTCGTGGTGCTGGGCACTGCTGCTGCTGCGGCAGCTGGCAACCTGACTTGTATCGT
CGCGATCGGAAATGAGAACAGGGGCATCTTGAGCCCCTGCGGACGGTGCCGACAGGTGCTTCTCGATCTG
CATCCTGGGATCAAAGCCATAGTGAAGGACAGTGATGGACAGCCGACGGCAGTTGGGATTCGTGAATTGC
TGCCCTCTGGTTATGTGTGGGAGGGCTAAAACGCGTTAAGTCGACAATCAACCTCTGGATTACAAAATTT
GTGAAAGATTGACTGGTATTCTTAACTATGTTGCTCCTTTTACGCTATGTGGATACGCTGCTTTAATGCC
TTTGTATCATGCTATTGCTTCCCGTATGGCTTTCATTTTCTCCTCCTTGTATAAATCCTGGTTGCTGTCT
CTTTATGAGGAGTTGTGGCCCGTTGTCAGGCAACGTGGCGTGGTGTGCACTGTGTTTGCTGACGCAACCC
CCACTGGTTGGGGCATTGCCACCACCTGTCAGCTCCTTTCCGGGACTTTCGCTTTCCCCCTCCCTATTGC
CACGGCGGAACTCATCGCCGCCTGCCTTGCCCGCTGCTGGACAGGGGCTCGGCTGTTGGGCACTGACAAT
TCCGTGGTGTTGTCGGGGAAATCATCGTCCTTTCCTTGGCTGCTCGCCTGTGTTGCCACCTGGATTCTGC
GCGGGACGTCCTTCTGCTACGTCCCTTCGGCCCTCAATCCAGCGGACCTTCCTTCCCGCGGCCTGCTGCC
GGCTCTGCGGCCTCTTCCGCGTCTTCGCCTTCGCCCTCAGACGAGTCGGATCTCCCTTTGGGCCGCCTCC
CCGCGTCGACTTTAAGACCAATGACTTACAAGGCAGCTGTAGATCTTAGCCACTTTTTAAAAGAAAAGGG
GGGACTGGAAGGGCTAATTCACTCCCAACGAAGACAAGATCTGCTTTTTGCTTGTACTGGGTCTCTCTGG
TTAGACCAGATCTGAGCCTGGGAGCTCTCTGGCTAACTAGGGAACCCACTGCTTAAGCCTCAATAAAGCT
TGCCTTGAGTGCTTCAAGTAGTGTGTGCCCGTCTGTTGTGTGACTCTGGTAACTAGAGATCCCTCAGACC
CTTTTAGTCAGTGTGGAAAATCTCTAGCAGTACGTATAGTAGTTCATGTCATCTTATTATTCAGTATTTA
TAACTTGCAAAGAAATGAATATCAGAGAGTGAGAGGAACTTGTTTATTGCAGCTTATAATGGTTACAAAT
AAAGCAATAGCATCACAAATTTCACAAATAAAGCATTTTTTTCACTGCATTCTAGTTGTGGTTTGTCCAA
ACTCATCAATGTATCTTATCATGTCTGGCTCTAGCTATCCCGCCCCTAACTCCGCCCATCCCGCCCCTAA
CTCCGCCCAGTTCCGCCCATTCTCCGCCCCATGGCTGACTAATTTTTTTTATTTATGCAGAGGCCGAGGC
CGCCTCGGCCTCTGAGCTATTCCAGAAGTAGTGAGGAGGCTTTTTTGGAGGCCTAGGGACGTACCCAATT
CGCCCTATAGTGAGTCGTATTACGCGCGCTCACTGGCCGTCGTTTTACAACGTCGTGACTGGGAAAACCC
TGGCGTTACCCAACTTAATCGCCTTGCAGCACATCCCCCTTTCGCCAGCTGGCGTAATAGCGAAGAGGCC
CGCACCGATCGCCCTTCCCAACAGTTGCGCAGCCTGAATGGCGAATGGG
[124 nt withheld, positions 5930-6053]
C
[91 nt withheld, positions 6055-6145]
A
[49 nt withheld, positions 6147-6195]
CCTTTGACGTTGGAGTCCACGTTCTTT
[37 nt withheld, positions 6223-6259]
ACCCTATCTCGGTCTATTCTTTTGATTTATAAGGGATTTTGCCGATTTCGGCCTATTGGTTAAAAAATGA
GCTGATTTAACAAAAATTTAACGCGAATTTTAACAAAATATTAACGCTTACAATTTAGGTGGCACTTTTC
GGGGAAATGTGCGCGGAACCCCTATTTGTTTATTTTTCTAAATACATTCAAATATGTATCCGCTCATGAG
ACAATAACCCTGATAAATGCTTCAATAATATTGAAAAAGGAAGAGTATGAGTATTCAACATTTCCGTGTC
GCCCTTATTCCCTTTTTTGCGGCATTTTGCCTTCCTGTTTTTGCTCACCCAGAAACGCTGGTGAAAGTAA
AAGATGCTGAAGATCAGTTGGGTGCACGAGTGGGTTACATCGAACTGGATCTCAACAGCGGTAAGATCCT
TGAGAGTTTTCGCCCCGAAGAACGTTTTCCAATGATGAGCACTTTTAAAGTTCTGCTATGTGGCGCGGTA
TTATCCCGTATTGACGCCGGGCAAGAGCAACTCGGTCGCCGCATACACTATTCTCAGAATGACTTGGTTG
AGTACTCACCAGTCACAGAAAAGCATCTTACGGATGGCATGACAGTAAGAGAATTATGCAGTGCTGCCAT
AACCATGAGTGATAACACTGCGGCCAACTTACTTCTGACAACGATCGGAGGACCGAAGGAGCTAACCGCT
TTTTTGCACAACATGGGGGATCATGTAACTCGCCTTGATCGTTGGGAACCGGAGCTGAATGAAGCCATAC
CAAACGACGAGCGTGACACCACGATGCCTGTAGCAATGGCAACAACGTTGCGCAAACTATTAACTGGCGA
ACTACTTACTCTAGCTTCCCGGCAACAATTAATAGACTGGATGGAGGCGGATAAAGTTGCAGGACCACTT
CTGCGCTCGGCCCTTCCGGCTGGCTGGTTTATTGCTGATAAATCTGGAGCCGGTGAGCGTGGGTCTCGCG
GTATCATTGCAGCACTGGGGCCAGATGGTAAGCCCTCCCGTATCGTAGTTATCTACACGACGGGGAGTCA
GGCAACTATGGATGAACGAAATAGACAGATCGCTGAGATAGGTGCCTCACTGATTAAGCATTGGTAACTG
TCAGACCAAGTTTACTCATATATACTTTAGATTGATTTAAAACTTCATTTTTAATTTAAAAGGATCTAGG
TGAAGATCCTTTTTGATAATCTCATGACCAAAATCCCTTAACGTGAGTTTTCGTTCCACTGAGCGTCAGA
CCCCGTAGAAAAGATCAAAGGATCTTCTTGAGATCCTTTTTTTCTGCGCGTAATCTGCTGCTTGCAAACA
AAAAAACCACCGCTACCAGCGGTGGTTTGTTTGCCGGATCAAGAGCTACCAACTCTTTTTCCGAAGGTAA
CTGGCTTCAGCAGAGCGCAGATACCAAATACTGTTCTTCTAGTGTAGCCGTAGTTAGGCCACCACTTCAA
GAACTCTGTAGCACCGCCTACATACCTCGCTCTGCTAATCCTGTTACCAGTGGCTGCTGCCAGTGGCGAT
AAGTCGTGTCTTACCGGGTTGGACTCAAGACGATAGTTACCGGATAAGGCGCAGCGGTCGGGCTGAACGG
GGGGTTCGTGCACACAGCCCAGCTTGGAGCGAACGACCTACACCGAACTGAGATACCTACAGCGTGAGCT
ATGAGAAAGCGCCACGCTTCCCGAAGGGAGAAAGGCGGACAGGTATCCGGTAAGCGGCAGGGTCGGAACA
GGAGAGCGCACGAGGGAGCTTCCAGGGGGAAACGCCTGGTATCTTTATAGTCCTGTCGGGTTTCGCCACC
TCTGACTTGAGCGTCGATTTTTGTGATGCTCGTCAGGGGGGCGGAGCCTATGGAAAAACGCCAGCAACGC
GGCCTTTTTACGGTTCCTGGCCTTTTGCTGGCCTTTTGCTCACATGTTCTTTCCTGCGTTATCCCCTGAT
TCTGTGGATAACCGTATTACCGCCTTTGAGTGAGCTGATACCGCTCGCCGCAGCCGAACGACCGAGCGCA
GCGAGTCAGTGAGCGAGGAAGCGGAAGAGCGCCCAATACGCAAACCGCCTCTCCCCGCGCGTTGGCCGAT
TCATTAATGCAGCTGGCACGACAGGTTTCCCGACTGGAAAGCGGGCAGTGAGCGCAACGCAATTAATGTG
AGTTAGCTCACTCATTAGGCACCCCAGGCTTTACACTTTATGCTTCCGGCTCGTATGTTGTGTGGAATTG
TGAGCGGATAACAATTTCACACAGGAAACAGCTATGACCATGATTACGCCAAGCGCGCAATTAACCCTCA
CTAAAGGGAACAAAAGCTGGAGCTGCAAGC
Features (pLannotate 1.2.2; 28 found; start..end, strand, type, name):
      5..231     +  promoter       RSV promoter: Rous sarcoma virus enhancer/promoter
    232..412     +  LTR            5' LTR (truncated): truncated 5' long terminal repeat (LTR) from HIV-1
    459..584     +  misc_feature   HIV-1 Ψ: packaging signal of human immunodeficiency virus type 1
    568..931     +  CDS            HIV-1 gag (fragment): gag protein from human immunodeficiency virus 1; gag
   1077..1310    +  misc_feature   RRE: The Rev response element (RRE) of HIV-1 allows for Rev-dependent mRNA export from the nucleus to the cytoplasm.
   1687..1713    +  CDS            Rev (fragment): human immunodeficiency virus 1 (HIV-1) Rev protein; rev; enhances nuclear export of unspliced and incompletely spliced viral mRNAs
   1723..1840    +  misc_feature   cPPT/CTS: central polypurine tract and central termination sequence of HIV-1
   1909..2120    +  promoter       EF-1α core promoter: core promoter for human elongation factor EF-1α
   2218..3534    +  CDS            MYC: MYC_HUMAN - Also known as BHLHE39. Experimental evidence at protein level: Swiss-Prot protein existence level 1. Transcription factor that binds DNA in a non-specific manner, yet also specifically recognizes the core sequence 5'-CAC[GA]TG-3'. Activates the transcription of growth-related genes. Binds to the VEGFA promoter, promoting VEGFA production and subsequent sprouting angiogenesis (PubMed:24940000). Regulator of somatic reprogramming, controls self-renewal of embryonic stem cells. Functions with TAF6L to activate target gene expression through RNA polymerase II pause release (By similari
   3553..3899    +  promoter       PGK promoter (fragment): mouse phosphoglycerate kinase 1 promoter
   3892..4017    +  promoter       PGK promoter (fragment): mouse phosphoglycerate kinase 1 promoter
   4041..4439    +  CDS            BSD: blasticidin S deaminase; Aspergillus terreus BSD; confers resistance to blasticidin
   4456..5044    +  misc_feature   WPRE: woodchuck hepatitis virus posttranscriptional regulatory element
   5095..5114    +  misc_feature   cPPT/CTS (fragment): central polypurine tract and central termination sequence of HIV-1
   5116..5349    +  LTR            3' LTR (ΔU3): self-inactivating 3' long terminal repeat (LTR) from HIV-1
   5427..5548    +  polyA_signal   SV40 poly(A) signal: SV40 polyadenylation signal
   5588..5723    +  rep_origin     SV40 ori: SV40 origin of replication
   5744..5762    -  promoter       T7 promoter: promoter for bacteriophage T7 RNA polymerase
   5770..5925    +  CDS            lacZα (fragment): LacZα fragment of β-galactosidase; lacZ fragment
   5930..6358    +  rep_origin     f1 ori (sequence partly withheld): f1 bacteriophage origin of replication; arrow indicates direction of (+) strand synthesis
   6411..6515    +  promoter       AmpR promoter: bla
   6516..7376    +  CDS            AmpR: β-lactamase; bla; confers resistance to ampicillin, carbenicillin, and related antibiotics
   7547..8135    +  rep_origin     ori: high-copy-number ColE1/pMB1/pBR322/pUC origin of replication
   8318..8410    +  CDS            lacI (fragment): lac repressor; lacI; The lac repressor binds to the lac operator to inhibit transcription in E. coli. This inhibition can be relieved by adding lactose or isopropyl-β-D-thiogalactopyranoside (IPTG).
   8423..8444    +  protein_bind   CAP binding site: CAP binding activates transcription in the presence of cAMP. E. coli catabolite activator protein
   8459..8489    +  promoter       lac promoter: promoter for the E. coli lac operon
   8497..8513    +  protein_bind   lac operator: The lac repressor binds to the lac operator to inhibit transcription in E. coli. This inhibition can be relieved by adding lactose or isopropyl-β-D-thiogalactopyranoside (IPTG). lac repressor encoded by lacI
   8558..8576    +  promoter       T3 promoter: promoter for bacteriophage T3 RNA polymerase
