[The description below was written by a language model from this plasmid's Addgene catalogue record and pLannotate feature annotations shown in this document.]
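Description:
MYC-PGK-blast is a third-generation-style, self-inactivating lentiviral expression plasmid built on the LentiV backbone for stable delivery of human MYC into mammalian cells. In bacteria it is maintained through a high-copy ColE1/pUC-type origin with ampicillin selection (AmpR under its own bla promoter). The backbone also carries an f1 origin, an SV40 origin and remnants of a lac/lacZα cloning region flanked by T3 and T7 promoters. The catalogue lists a total size of about 8.6 kb, which agrees closely with the sequenced record.

The viral genome is transcribed in packaging cells from an RSV enhancer/promoter fused to a truncated HIV-1 5' LTR, making production Tat-independent. It includes the Ψ packaging signal with a gag fragment, the Rev response element for nuclear export of unspliced RNA, and the cPPT/CTS, which aids nuclear import of the reverse-transcribed genome. The 3' LTR carries the ΔU3 deletion, so the integrated provirus lacks LTR promoter activity, and an SV40 poly(A) signal follows it.

Between these elements are two tandem expression units. An EF-1α core promoter drives the human MYC coding sequence. The catalogue records it as Flag-tagged, although the tag is not separately annotated in the feature table and its position is not stated. Downstream, a mouse PGK promoter drives blasticidin S deaminase, allowing blasticidin selection of transduced cells. A WPRE after the marker enhances transcript stability and expression.

The construct is intended for enforced MYC expression in transduced cells, and it was deposited with a study of transcriptional dependencies in acute myeloid leukemia.
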