Addgene plasmid #190618: MYC-PGK-blast
Purpose: Lentiviral expression plasmid of human MYC, blast selection
Depositing lab: Junwei Shi. Depositing organization: University of Pennsylvania. Publication: ZMYND8-regulated IRF8 transcription axis is an acute myeloid leukemia dependency. Cao Z, Budinich KA, Huang H, Ren D, Lu B, Zhang Z, Chen Q, Zhou Y, Huang YH, Alikarami F, Kingsley MC, Lenard AK, Wakabayashi A, Khandros E, Bailis W, Qi J, Carroll MP, Blobel GA, Faryabi RB, Bernt KM, Berger SL, Shi J. Mol Cell. 2021 Sep 2;81(17):3604-3622.e10. doi: 10.1016/j.molcel.2021.07.018. Epub 2021 Aug 5. PubMed 34358447.
Backbone
  Vector backbone: LentiV
  Total vector size (bp): 8629
  Vector type: Mammalian Expression, Lentiviral
  Selectable markers: Blasticidin
Growth in bacteria
  Bacterial resistance: Ampicillin, 100 μg/mL
  Growth temperature: 37°C
  Growth strain: NEB Stable
  Copy number: High Copy
Gene/Insert
  Gene/Insert name: MYC
  Species: H. sapiens (human)
  Insert size (bp): 1362
  Entrez Gene: MYC (a.k.a. MRTL, MYCC, bHLHe39, c-Myc)
  Tag / fusion protein: Flag
Terms and licenses: Academic/Nonprofit Terms; Industry Terms: Not Available to Industry
How to cite: MYC-PGK-blast was a gift from Junwei Shi (Addgene plasmid # 190618 ; http://n2t.net/addgene:190618 ; RRID:Addgene_190618)
